Addgene plasmid #78352: pEx1-pEF-H2B-mCherry-T2A-rTetR-KRAB-Zeo
Purpose: Expresses rTetR-KRAB for gene silencing and the nuclear H2B-mCherry marker in mammalian cells.
Depositing lab: Michael Elowitz. Depositing organization: California Institute of Technology. Publication: Dynamics of epigenetic regulation at the single-cell level. Bintu L, Yong J, Antebi YE, McCue K, Kazuki Y, Uno N, Oshimura M, Elowitz MB. Science. 2016 Feb 12;351(6274):720-4. doi: 10.1126/science.aab2956. PubMed 26912859.
Backbone
  Vector backbone: pExchange1
  Backbone manufacturer: Agilent Technologies
  Backbone size w/o insert (bp): 6591
  Total vector size (bp): 8580
  Modifications to backbone: original CMV was replaced with pEF cut with BamHI and KpnI before Gibson inserted Zeo in the loxP site using Cre
  Vector type: Mammalian Expression, Synthetic Biology
  Selectable markers: Zeocin
Growth in bacteria
  Bacterial resistance: Ampicillin, 100 μg/mL
  Growth temperature: 30°C
  Growth strain: DH5alpha
  Copy number: High Copy
Gene/Insert
  Gene/Insert name: H2B-mCherry-T2A-rTetR-KRAB
  Species: H. sapiens (human), Synthetic
  Insert size (bp): 1989
  Promoter: pEF alpha
  Tag / fusion protein: rTetR (N terminal on insert)
  Cloning method: Gibson Cloning
  Sequencing primers: 5′ F1-factor: CTAAAGTGCGAAAGCGGCGG; 3′ T7 primer: TAATACGACTCACTATAGGG
Resource information
  A portion of this plasmid was derived from a plasmid made by: KRAB was PCR-amplified from PSV40-E-KRAB-pA (pWW43), a plasmid gifted by Martin Fussenegger rTetR was PCR-amplified from the rtTA3 system, Clontech
Terms and licenses: Academic/Nonprofit Terms; Industry Terms: Not Available to Industry
How to cite: pEx1-pEF-H2B-mCherry-T2A-rTetR-KRAB-Zeo was a gift from Michael Elowitz (Addgene plasmid # 78352 ; http://n2t.net/addgene:78352 ; RRID:Addgene_78352)
