[The description below was written by a language model from this plasmid's Addgene catalogue record.]
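Description:
pEx1-pEF-H2B-mCherry-T2A-rTetR-KRAB-Zeo is a mammalian expression plasmid of about 8.6 kb built on the pExchange1 backbone, in which the original CMV promoter was replaced by the EF1-alpha promoter (pEF). It is maintained in E. coli as a high-copy plasmid under ampicillin selection. A zeocin resistance module, introduced into the backbone's loxP site by Cre-mediated recombination, allows selection of transfected mammalian cells. No feature table accompanies the record, so the bacterial origin, polyadenylation signals and the promoter driving the zeocin marker are not specified.

The roughly 2 kb insert, assembled by Gibson cloning, is a single open reading frame encoding two proteins separated by a T2A peptide. T2A causes ribosomal skipping during translation, so one pEF-driven transcript yields both products as separate polypeptides. The first is histone H2B fused to mCherry, a chromatin-bound red fluorescent marker that labels nuclei and identifies expressing cells, which is useful for segmentation and tracking in imaging. The second is rTetR fused at its C-terminus to the KRAB repression domain. The rTetR portion was derived from the rtTA3 system, and KRAB was amplified from an earlier KRAB fusion plasmid. rTetR is the reverse Tet repressor, which binds tet operator sequences when doxycycline is present, so adding the drug recruits KRAB to a TetO-containing reporter or locus and withdrawing it releases KRAB.

The stated purpose is inducible gene silencing by rTetR-KRAB in mammalian cells alongside a nuclear marker. The associated work concerns the dynamics of epigenetic regulation at the single-cell level, consistent with use in time-resolved studies of chromatin regulator recruitment and in synthetic biology.
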