>Addgene plasmid #78352 | pEx1-pEF-H2B-mCherry-T2A-rTetR-KRAB-Zeo | addgene partial sequence | sequence record 150008 | T3 5'-GCAATTAACCCTCACTAAAGG-3'
CGCGGTGGCGGCCGCTCTAGCCCGGGCGGATCCGCCACCATGCCAGAGCCAGCGAAGTCTGCTCCCGCCC
CGAAAAAGGGCTCCAAGAAGGCGGTGACTAAGGCGCAGAAGAAAGGCGGCAAGAAGCGCAAGCGCAGCCG
CAAGGAGAGCTATTCCATCTATGTGTACAAGGTTCTGAAGCAGGTCCACCCTGACACCGGCATTTCGTCC
AAGGCCATGGGCATCATGAATTCGTTTGTGAACGACATTTTCGAGCGCATCGCAGGTGAGGCTTCCCGCC
TGGCGCATTACAACAAGCGCTCGACCATCACCTCCAGGGAGATCCAGACGGCCGTGCGCCTGCTGCTGCC
TGGGGAGTTGGCCAAGCACGCCGTGTCCGAGGGTACTAAGGCCATCACCAAGTACACCAGCGCTAAGCCT
AGGATGGTGAGCAAGGGCGAGGAGGATAACATGGCCATCATCAAGGAGTTCATGCGCTTCAAGGTGCACA
TGGAGGGCTCCGTGAACGGCCACGAGTTCGAGATCGAGGGCGAGGGCGAGGGCCGCCCCTACGAGGGCAC
CCAGACCGCCAAGCTGAAGGTGACCAAGGGTGGCCCCCTGCCCTTCGCCTGGGACATCCTGTCCCCTCAG
TTCATGTACGGCTCCAAGGCCTACGTGAAGCACCCCGCCGACATTCCCGACTACTTGAAGCTGTCCTTCC
CCGAGGGCTTCAAGTGGGAGCGCGTGATGAACTTCGAGGACGGCGGCGTGGTGACCGTGACCCAGGACTC
CTCCCTGCAGGACGGCGAGTTCATCTACAAGGTGAAGCTGCGCGGCACCAACTTCCCCTCCGACGGCCCC
GTAATGCAGAA
