>Addgene plasmid #78352 | pEx1-pEF-H2B-mCherry-T2A-rTetR-KRAB-Zeo | addgene partial sequence | sequence record 150009 | SV40-splice-R2 5'-CACAAACAATTAGAATCAGTAG-3'
AAAATTGGATCTCCATTCGCCATTCAGGCTGCGCAACTGTTGGGAAGGGCGATCGAGTGAATTGTAATAC
GACTCACTATAGGGCGAATTGGGTACACTTACCTGGTACCTTACCAGGGATCCTCTCCTTGCTGCAACAG
GGAGATCACCTTTGGTTTGGTAAACAGGAATCCTGCCATGGAGGCCAGGTTGCTGTAATTCTCCAGCATC
ACCTCACGGTACAGGCTTCTCTGAGACAGATCCAGCTTCTTCCACTCGTCCCGAGTAAAGAGCACAGCCA
CATCTTCAAATGTCACTGACACTGCTAGGCATGCGCTACCGCTGCCGCTACCCCCGCCGCTTTCGCACTT
TAGCTGTTTCTCCAGGCCACATATGATTAGTTCCAGGCCGAAAAGGAAGGCAGGTTCGGCTCCCTGCCGG
TCGAACAGCTCAATTGCTTGTCTCAGAAGTGGGGGCATAGAATCGGTGGTAGGTGTCTCTCTTTCCTCTT
TTGCTACTTGATGCTCCTGTTCCTCCAATACGCAGCCCAGTGTAAAGTGGCCCACGGCGGACAGAGCGTA
CAGTGCGTTCTCCAGGGAGAAGCCTTGCTGACACAGGAACGCGAGCTGATTTTCCAGGGTTTCGTACTGT
TTCTCTGTTGGGCGGGTGCCGAGATGCACTTTAGCCCCGTCGCGATGTGAGAGGAGAGCACAGCGGTATG
ACTTGGCGTTGTTCCGCAGAAA
