>Addgene plasmid #78352 | pEx1-pEF-H2B-mCherry-T2A-rTetR-KRAB-Zeo | addgene partial sequence | sequence record 151974 | SV40pro-F 5'-TATTTATGCAGAGGCCGAGG-3'
AGTAGTGAGGAGGCTTTTTTGGAGGCCTAGGCTTTTGCAAAAAGCTCCCGGGAGCTTGTATATCCATTTT
CGGATCTGATCAGCACGTGTTGACAATTAATCATCGGCATAGTATATCGGCATAGTATAATACGACAAGG
TGAGGAACTAAACCATGGCCAAGTTGACCAGTGCCGTTCCGGTGCTCACCGCGCGCGACGTCGCCGGAGC
GGTCGAGTTCTGGACCGACCGGCTCGGGTTCTCCCGGGACTTCGTGGAGGACGACTTCGCCGGTGTGGTC
CGGGACGACGTGACCCTGTTCATCAGCGCGGTCCAGGACCAGGTGGTGCCGGACAACACCCTGGCCTGGG
TGTGGGTGCGCGGCCTGGACGAGCTGTACGCCGAGTGGTCGGAGGTCGTGTCCACGAACTTCCGGGACGC
CTCCGGGCCGGCCATGACCGAGATCGGCGAGCAGCCGTGGGGGCGGGAGTTCGCCCTGCGCGACCCGGCC
GGCAACTGCGTGCACTTCGTGGCCGAGGAGCAGGACTGACACGTGCTACGAGATTTCGATTCCACCGCCG
CCTTCTATGAAAGGTTGGGCTTCGGAATCGTTTTCCGGGACGCCGGCTGGATGATCCTCCAGCGCGGGGA
TCTCATGCTGGAGTTCTTCGCCCACCCCAACTTGTTTATTGCAGCTTATAATGGTTACAAATAAAGCAAT
AGCATCACAAATTTCACAAATAAAGCATTTTTTTCACTGCATTCTAGTTGTGGTTTGTCCAAACTCATCA
ATGTATCTTATCATGTCTGAATTTC
