LOCUS       Exported 8580 bp ds-DNA circular SYN 12-MAY-2021
DEFINITION  Expresses rTetR-KRAB for gene silencing and the nuclear H2B-mCherry
            marker in mammalian cells..
ACCESSION   .
VERSION     .
KEYWORDS    pEx1-pEF-H2B-mCherry-T2A-rTetR-KRAB-Zeo
SOURCE      synthetic DNA construct
  ORGANISM  synthetic DNA construct
REFERENCE   1 (bases 1 to 8580)
  AUTHORS   Bintu L, Yong J, Antebi YE, McCue K, Kazuki Y, Uno N, Oshimura M,
            Elowitz MB
  TITLE     Dynamics of epigenetic regulation at the single-cell level.
  JOURNAL   Science. 2016 Feb 12;351(6274):720-4. doi: 10.1126/science.aab2956.
  PUBMED    26912859
REFERENCE   2 (bases 1 to 8580)
  AUTHORS   .
  TITLE     Direct Submission
  JOURNAL   Exported May 12, 2021 from SnapGene Server 1.1.58
            http://www.snapgene.com
FEATURES             Location/Qualifiers
     source          1..8580
                     /organism="synthetic DNA construct"
                     /mol_type="other DNA"
     intron          214..1152
                     /label=EF-1-alpha intron A
                     /note="intron upstream of the start codon of human
                     EF-1-alpha"
     primer_bind     1109..1129
                     /label=EF1a-F
                     /note="Human elongation factor-1a promoter, forward primer"
     promoter        1185..1203
                     /label=T3 promoter
                     /note="promoter for bacteriophage T3 RNA polymerase"
     CDS             1264..1641
                     /codon_start=1
                     /gene="HIST1H2BJ"
                     /product="human histone H2B"
                     /label=H2B
                     /translation="MPEPAKSAPAPKKGSKKAVTKAQKKGGKKRKRSRKESYSIYVYKV
                     LKQVHPDTGISSKAMGIMNSFVNDIFERIAGEASRLAHYNKRSTITSREIQTAVRLLLP
                     GELAKHAVSEGTKAITKYTSAK"
     CDS             1648..2355
                     /codon_start=1
                     /product="monomeric derivative of DsRed fluorescent protein
                     (Shaner et al., 2004)"
                     /label=mCherry
                     /note="mammalian codon-optimized"
                     /translation="MVSKGEEDNMAIIKEFMRFKVHMEGSVNGHEFEIEGEGEGRPYEG
                     TQTAKLKVTKGGPLPFAWDILSPQFMYGSKAYVKHPADIPDYLKLSFPEGFKWERVMNF
                     EDGGVVTVTQDSSLQDGEFIYKVKLRGTNFPSDGPVMQKKTMGWEASSERMYPEDGALK
                     GEIKQRLKLKDGGHYDAEVKTTYKAKKPVQLPGAYNVNIKLDITSHNEDYTIVEQYERA
                     EGRHSTGGMDELYK"
     primer_bind     complement(1793..1811)
                     /label=mCherry-R
                     /note="mCherry, reverse primer"
     primer_bind     2061..2080
                     /label=mCherry-F
                     /note="mCherry, forward primer"
     CDS             2359..2412
                     /codon_start=1
                     /product="2A peptide from Thosea asigna virus capsid
                     protein"
                     /label=T2A
                     /note="Eukaryotic ribosomes fail to insert a peptide bond
                     between the Gly and Pro residues, yielding separate
                     polypeptides."
                     /translation="EGRGSLLTCGDVEENPGP"
     CDS             3061..3186
                     /codon_start=1
                     /product="Kruppel-associated box (KRAB) transcriptional
                     repression domain from the rat zinc finger protein Kid-1
                     (Witzgall et al., 1994)"
                     /label=KRAB-A
                     /translation="VSVTFEDVAVLFTRDEWKKLDLSQRSLYREVMLENYSNLASM"
     primer_bind     complement(3279..3298)
                     /label=T7
                     /note="T7 promoter, forward primer"
     promoter        complement(3280..3298)
                     /label=T7 promoter
                     /note="promoter for bacteriophage T7 RNA polymerase"
     polyA_signal    3572..3693
                     /label=SV40 poly(A) signal
                     /note="SV40 polyadenylation signal"
     rep_origin      complement(3700..4155)
                     /direction=LEFT
                     /label=f1 ori
                     /note="f1 bacteriophage origin of replication; arrow
                     indicates direction of (+) strand synthesis"
     primer_bind     complement(3837..3858)
                     /label=F1ori-F
                     /note="F1 origin, forward primer"
     primer_bind     4049..4068
                     /label=F1ori-R
                     /note="F1 origin, reverse primer"
     promoter        4182..4286
                     /gene="bla"
                     /label=AmpR promoter
     protein_bind    complement(4296..4329)
                     /label=loxP
                     /bound_moiety="Cre recombinase"
                     /note="Cre-mediated recombination occurs in the 8-bp core
                     sequence (GCATACAT)."
     promoter        4342..4671
                     /label=SV40 promoter
                     /note="SV40 enhancer and early promoter"
     rep_origin      4522..4657
                     /label=SV40 ori
                     /note="SV40 origin of replication"
     primer_bind     4584..4603
                     /label=SV40pro-F
                     /note="SV40 promoter/origin, forward primer"
     promoter        4719..4766
                     /label=EM7 promoter
                     /note="synthetic bacterial promoter "
     CDS             4785..5159
                     /codon_start=1
                     /gene="Sh ble from Streptoalloteichus hindustanus"
                     /product="antibiotic-binding protein"
                     /label=BleoR
                     /note="confers resistance to bleomycin, phleomycin, and
                     Zeocin(TM)"
                     /translation="MAKLTSAVPVLTARDVAGAVEFWTDRLGFSRDFVEDDFAGVVRDD
                     VTLFISAVQDQVVPDNTLAWVWVRGLDELYAEWSEVVSTNFRDASGPAMTEIGEQPWGR
                     EFALRDPAGNCVHFVAEEQD"
     polyA_signal    5289..5410
                     /label=SV40 poly(A) signal
                     /note="SV40 polyadenylation signal"
     primer_bind     complement(5662..5678)
                     /label=KS primer
                     /note="common sequencing primer, one of multiple similar
                     variants"
     primer_bind     complement(5663..5679)
                     /label=pBluescriptKS
                     /note="For pBluescript vector"
     CDS             complement(5923..6582)
                     /codon_start=1
                     /gene="cat"
                     /product="chloramphenicol acetyltransferase"
                     /label=CmR
                     /note="confers resistance to chloramphenicol"
                     /translation="MEKKITGYTTVDISQWHRKEHFEAFQSVAQCTYNQTVQLDITAFL
                     KTVKKNKHKFYPAFIHILARLMNAHPELRMAMKDGELVIWDSVHPCYTVFHEQTETFSS
                     LWSEYHDDFRQFLHIYSQDVACYGENLAYFPKGFIENMFFVSANPWVSFTSFDLNVANM
                     DNFFAPVFTMGKYYTQGDKVLMPLAIQVHHAVCDGFHVGRMLNELQQYCDEWQGGA"
     primer_bind     6497..6516
                     /label=CAT-R
                     /note="Chloramphenicol resistance gene, reverse primer"
     promoter        complement(6583..6685)
                     /label=cat promoter
                     /note="promoter of the E. coli cat gene encoding
                     chloramphenicol acetyltransferase"
     CDS             complement(6854..7714)
                     /codon_start=1
                     /gene="bla"
                     /product="beta-lactamase"
                     /label=AmpR
                     /note="confers resistance to ampicillin, carbenicillin, and
                     related antibiotics"
                     /translation="MSIQHFRVALIPFFAAFCLPVFAHPETLVKVKDAEDQLGARVGYI
                     ELDLNSGKILESFRPEERFPMMSTFKVLLCGAVLSRIDAGQEQLGRRIHYSQNDLVEYS
                     PVTEKHLTDGMTVRELCSAAITMSDNTAANLLLTTIGGPKELTAFLHNMGDHVTRLDRW
                     EPELNEAIPNDERDTTMPVAMATTLRKLLTGELLTLASRQQLIDWMEADKVAGPLLRSA
                     LPAGWFIADKSGAGERGSRGIIAALGPDGKPSRIVVIYTTGSQATMDERNRQIAEIGAS
                     LIKHW"
     primer_bind     7477..7496
                     /label=Amp-R
                     /note="Ampicillin resistance gene, reverse primer"
     rep_origin      7884..8472
                     /direction=RIGHT
                     /label=ori
                     /note="high-copy-number ColE1/pMB1/pBR322/pUC origin of
                     replication"
     primer_bind     8373..8392
                     /label=pBR322ori-F
                     /note="pBR322 origin, forward primer"
ORIGIN
        1 atgcatgagc gcacatcgcc cacagtcccc gagaagttgg ggggaggggt cggcaattga
       61 accggtgcct agagaaggtg gcgcggggta aactgggaaa gtgatgtcgt gtactggctc
      121 cgcctttttc ccgagggtgg gggagaaccg tatataagtg cagtagtcgc cgtgaacgtt
      181 ctttttcgca acgggtttgc cgccagaaca caggtaagtg ccgtgtgtgg ttcccgcggg
      241 cctggcctct ttacgggtta tggcccttgc gtgccttgaa ttacttccac ctggctgcag
      301 tacgtgattc ttgatcccga gcttcgggtt ggaagtgggt gggagagttc gaggccttgc
      361 gcttaaggag ccccttcgcc tcgtgcttga gttgaggcct ggcctgggcg ctggggccgc
      421 cgcgtgcgaa tctggtggca ccttcgcgcc tgtctcgctg ctttcgataa gtctctagcc
      481 atttaaaatt tttgatgacc tgctgcgacg ctttttttct ggcaagatag tcttgtaaat
      541 gcgggccaag atctgcacac tggtatttcg gtttttgggg ccgcgggcgg cgacggggcc
      601 cgtgcgtccc agcgcacatg ttcggcgagg cggggcctgc gagcgcggcc accgagaatc
      661 ggacgggggt agtctcaagc tggccggcct gctctggtgc ctggcctcgc gccgccgtgt
      721 atcgccccgc cctgggcggc aaggctggcc cggtcggcac cagttgcgtg agcggaaaga
      781 tggccgcttc ccggccctgc tgcagggagc tcaaaatgga ggacgcggcg ctcgggagag
      841 cgggcgggtg agtcacccac acaaaggaaa agggcctttc cgtcctcagc cgtcgcttca
      901 tgtgactcca cggagtaccg ggcgccgtcc aggcacctcg attagttctc gagcttttgg
      961 agtacgtcgt ctttaggttg gggggagggg ttttatgcga tggagtttcc ccacactgag
     1021 tgggtggaga ctgaagttag gccagcttgg cacttgatgt aattctcctt ggaatttgcc
     1081 ctttttgagt ttggatcttg gttcattctc aagcctcaga cagtggttca aagttttttt
     1141 cttccatttc aggtgtcgtg agctagcgat tacgccaagc tcgaaattaa ccctcactaa
     1201 agggaacaaa agctggagct ccaccgcggt ggcggccgct ctagcccggg cggatccgcc
     1261 accatgccag agccagcgaa gtctgctccc gccccgaaaa agggctccaa gaaggcggtg
     1321 actaaggcgc agaagaaagg cggcaagaag cgcaagcgca gccgcaagga gagctattcc
     1381 atctatgtgt acaaggttct gaagcaggtc caccctgaca ccggcatttc gtccaaggcc
     1441 atgggcatca tgaattcgtt tgtgaacgac attttcgagc gcatcgcagg tgaggcttcc
     1501 cgcctggcgc attacaacaa gcgctcgacc atcacctcca gggagatcca gacggccgtg
     1561 cgcctgctgc tgcctgggga gttggccaag cacgccgtgt ccgagggtac taaggccatc
     1621 accaagtaca ccagcgctaa gcctaggatg gtgagcaagg gcgaggagga taacatggcc
     1681 atcatcaagg agttcatgcg cttcaaggtg cacatggagg gctccgtgaa cggccacgag
     1741 ttcgagatcg agggcgaggg cgagggccgc ccctacgagg gcacccagac cgccaagctg
     1801 aaggtgacca agggtggccc cctgcccttc gcctgggaca tcctgtcccc tcagttcatg
     1861 tacggctcca aggcctacgt gaagcacccc gccgacatcc ccgactactt gaagctgtcc
     1921 ttccccgagg gcttcaagtg ggagcgcgtg atgaacttcg aggacggcgg cgtggtgacc
     1981 gtgacccagg actcctccct gcaggacggc gagttcatct acaaggtgaa gctgcgcggc
     2041 accaacttcc cctccgacgg ccccgtaatg cagaagaaga ccatgggctg ggaggcctcc
     2101 tccgagcgga tgtaccccga ggacggcgcc ctgaagggcg agatcaagca gaggctgaag
     2161 ctgaaggacg gcggccacta cgacgctgag gtcaagacca cctacaaggc caagaagccc
     2221 gtgcagctgc ccggcgccta caacgtcaac atcaagttgg acatcacctc ccacaacgag
     2281 gactacacca tcgtggaaca gtacgaacgc gccgagggcc gccactccac cggcggcatg
     2341 gacgagctgt acaagtctga gggcaggggg agcctcctaa cttgcggaga cgtcgaggag
     2401 aatcctggcc catctagact ggacaagagc aaagtcataa acggagctct ggaattactc
     2461 aatggtgtcg gtatcgaagg cctgacgaca aggaaactcg ctcaaaagct gggagttgag
     2521 cagcctaccc tgtactggca cgtgaagaac aagcgggccc tgctcgatgc cctgccaatc
     2581 gagatgctgg acaggcatca tacccacttc tgccccctgg aaggcgagtc atggcaagac
     2641 tttctgcgga acaacgccaa gtcataccgc tgtgctctcc tctcacatcg cgacggggct
     2701 aaagtgcatc tcggcacccg cccaacagag aaacagtacg aaaccctgga aaatcagctc
     2761 gcgttcctgt gtcagcaagg cttctccctg gagaacgcac tgtacgctct gtccgccgtg
     2821 ggccacttta cactgggctg cgtattggag gaacaggagc atcaagtagc aaaagaggaa
     2881 agagagacac ctaccaccga ttctatgccc ccacttctga gacaagcaat tgagctgttc
     2941 gaccggcagg gagccgaacc tgccttcctt ttcggcctgg aactaatcat atgtggcctg
     3001 gagaaacagc taaagtgcga aagcggcggg ggtagcggca gcggtagcgc atgcctagca
     3061 gtgtcagtga catttgaaga tgtggctgtg ctctttactc gggacgagtg gaagaagctg
     3121 gatctgtctc agagaagcct gtaccgtgag gtgatgctgg agaattacag caacctggcc
     3181 tccatggcag gattcctgtt taccaaacca aaggtgatct ccctgttgca gcaaggagag
     3241 gatccctggt aaggtaccag gtaagtgtac ccaattcgcc ctatagtgag tcgtattaca
     3301 attcactcga tcgcccttcc caacagttgc gcagcctgaa tggcgaatgg agatccaatt
     3361 tttaagtgta taatgtgtta aactactgat tctaattgtt tgtgtatttt agattcacag
     3421 tcccaaggct catttcaggc ccctcagtcc tcacagtctg ttcatgatca taatcagcca
     3481 taccacattt gtagaggttt tacttgcttt aaaaaacctc ccacacctcc ccctgaacct
     3541 gaaacataaa atgaatgcaa ttgttgttgt taacttgttt attgcagctt ataatggtta
     3601 caaataaagc aatagcatca caaatttcac aaataaagca tttttttcac tgcattctag
     3661 ttgtggtttg tccaaactca tcaatgtatc ttaacgcgta aattgtaagc gttaatattt
     3721 tgttaaaatt cgcgttaaat ttttgttaaa tcagctcatt ttttaaccaa taggccgaaa
     3781 tcggcaaaat cccttataaa tcaaaagaat agaccgagat agggttgagt gttgttccag
     3841 tttggaacaa gagtccacta ttaaagaacg tggactccaa cgtcaaaggn nnnnnnnnnn
     3901 nnnnnnnnnn nnnnnnnnnn nnnnnnnnnn nnnnnnnntn nnnnnnnnnn nnnnnnnnnn
     3961 nnnnnnnnnn nnnnnnnnnn nnnnnnnnnn nnnnnnnnnn nnnnnnnnnn nnnnnnnnnn
     4021 nnnnnnnnnn gnnnnnnnnn nnnnnnnnnn nnnnnnnnnn nnnnnnnnnn nnnnnnnnnn
     4081 nnnnnnnnnn nnnnnnnnnn nnnnnnnnnn nnnnnnnnnn nnnnnnnnnn nnnnnnnnnn
     4141 nnnnnnnnnn nnnnncaggt ggcacttttc ggggaaatgt gcgcggaacc cctatttgtt
     4201 tatttttcta aatacattca aatatgtatc cgctcatgag acaataaccc tgataaatgc
     4261 ttcaataata ttgaaaaagg aagaatcctg aggccataac ttcgtataat gtatgctata
     4321 cgaagttatc ttctgtggaa tgtgtgtcag ttagggtgtg gaaagtcccc aggctcccca
     4381 gcaggcagaa gtatgcaaag catgcatctc aattagtcag caaccaggtg tggaaagtcc
     4441 ccaggctccc cagcaggcag aagtatgcaa agcatgcatc tcaattagtc agcaaccata
     4501 gtcccgcccc taactccgcc catcccgccc ctaactccgc ccagttccgc ccattctccg
     4561 ccccatggct gactaatttt ttttatttat gcagaggccg aggccgcctc tgcctctgag
     4621 ctattccaga agtagtgagg aggctttttt ggaggcctag gcttttgcaa aaagctcccg
     4681 ggagcttgta tatccatttt cggatctgat cagcacgtgt tgacaattaa tcatcggcat
     4741 agtatatcgg catagtataa tacgacaagg tgaggaacta aaccatggcc aagttgacca
     4801 gtgccgttcc ggtgctcacc gcgcgcgacg tcgccggagc ggtcgagttc tggaccgacc
     4861 ggctcgggtt ctcccgggac ttcgtggagg acgacttcgc cggtgtggtc cgggacgacg
     4921 tgaccctgtt catcagcgcg gtccaggacc aggtggtgcc ggacaacacc ctggcctggg
     4981 tgtgggtgcg cggcctggac gagctgtacg ccgagtggtc ggaggtcgtg tccacgaact
     5041 tccgggacgc ctccgggccg gccatgaccg agatcggcga gcagccgtgg gggcgggagt
     5101 tcgccctgcg cgacccggcc ggcaactgcg tgcacttcgt ggccgaggag caggactgac
     5161 acgtgctacg agatttcgat tccaccgccg ccttctatga aaggttgggc ttcggaatcg
     5221 ttttccggga cgccggctgg atgatcctcc agcgcgggga tctcatgctg gagttcttcg
     5281 cccaccccaa cttgtttatt gcagcttata atggttacaa ataaagcaat agcatcacaa
     5341 atttcacaaa taaagcattt ttttcactgc attctagttg tggtttgtcc aaactcatca
     5401 atgtatctta tcatgtctga attcgagaat gggcggaact gggcggagtt aggggcggga
     5461 tgggcggagt taggggcggg actatggttg ctgactaatt gagatgcatg ctttgcatac
     5521 ttctgcctgc tggggagcct ggggactttc cacacctggt tgctgactaa ttgagatgca
     5581 tgctttgcat acttctgcct gctggggagc ctggggactt tccacaccct aactgacaca
     5641 cattccacag atcaagctta tcgataccgt cgacctcgac ctccacgggg agagcctgag
     5701 caaactggcc tcaggcattt gagaagcaca cggtcacact gcttccggta gtcaataaac
     5761 cggtaaacca gcaatagaca taagcggcta tttaacgacc ctgccctgaa ccgacgaccg
     5821 ggtcgaattt gctttcgaat ttctgccatt catccgctta ttatcactta ttcaggcgta
     5881 gcaaccaggc gtttaagggc accaataact gccttaaaaa aattacgccc cgccctgcca
     5941 ctcatcgcag tactgttgta attcattaag cattctgccg acatggaagc catcacaaac
     6001 ggcatgatga acctgaatcg ccagcggcat cagcaccttg tcgccttgcg tataatattt
     6061 gcccatggtg aaaacggggg cgaagaagtt gtccatattg gccacgttta aatcaaaact
     6121 ggtgaaactc acccagggat tggctgagac gaaaaacata ttctcaataa accctttagg
     6181 gaaataggcc aggttttcac cgtaacacgc cacatcttgc gaatatatgt gtagaaactg
     6241 ccggaaatcg tcgtggtatt cactccagag cgatgaaaac gtttcagttt gctcatggaa
     6301 aacggtgtaa caagggtgaa cactatccca tatcaccagc tcaccgtctt tcattgccat
     6361 acgtaattcc ggatgagcat tcatcaggcg ggcaagaatg tgaataaagg ccggataaaa
     6421 cttgtgctta tttttcttta cggtctttaa aaaggccgta atatccagct gaacggtctg
     6481 gttataggta cattgagcaa ctgactgaaa tgcctcaaaa tgttctttac gatgccattg
     6541 ggatatatca acggtggtat atccagtgat ttttttctcc attttagctt ccttagctcc
     6601 tgaaaatctc gacaactcaa aaaatacgcc cggtagtgat cttatttcat tatggtgaaa
     6661 gttggaacct cttacgtgcc gatcaacgtc tcattttcgc caaaagttgg cccagggctt
     6721 cccggtatca acagggacac caggatttat ttattctgcg aagtgatctt ccgtcactcg
     6781 agggggggcc gggccataac ttcgtatatt atccatgggc cccccctcga catgagtaaa
     6841 cttggtctga cagttaccaa tgcttaatca gtgaggcacc tatctcagcg atctgtctat
     6901 ttcgttcatc catagttgcc tgactccccg tcgtgtagat aactacgata cgggagggct
     6961 taccatctgg ccccagtgct gcaatgatac cgcgagaccc acgctcaccg gctccagatt
     7021 tatcagcaat aaaccagcca gccggaaggg ccgagcgcag aagtggtcct gcaactttat
     7081 ccgcctccat ccagtctatt aattgttgcc gggaagctag agtaagtagt tcgccagtta
     7141 atagtttgcg caacgttgtt gccattgcta caggcatcgt ggtgtcacgc tcgtcgtttg
     7201 gtatggcttc attcagctcc ggttcccaac gatcaaggcg agttacatga tcccccatgt
     7261 tgtgcaaaaa agcggttagc tccttcggtc ctccgatcgt tgtcagaagt aagttggccg
     7321 cagtgttatc actcatggtt atggcagcac tgcataattc tcttactgtc atgccatccg
     7381 taagatgctt ttctgtgact ggtgagtact caaccaagtc attctgagaa tagtgtatgc
     7441 ggcgaccgag ttgctcttgc ccggcgtcaa tacgggataa taccgcgcca catagcagaa
     7501 ctttaaaagt gctcatcatt ggaaaacgtt cttcggggcg aaaactctca aggatcttac
     7561 cgctgttgag atccagttcg atgtaaccca ctcgtgcacc caactgatct tcagcatctt
     7621 ttactttcac cagcgtttct gggtgagcaa aaacaggaag gcaaaatgcc gcaaaaaagg
     7681 gaataagggc gacacggaaa tgttgaatac tcatactctt cctcaggtta ctcatatata
     7741 ctttagattg atttaaaact tcatttttaa tttaaaagga tctaggtgaa gatccttttt
     7801 gataatctca tgaccaaaat cccttaacgt gagttttcgt tccactgagc gtcagacccc
     7861 gtagaaaaga tcaaaggatc ttcttgagat cctttttttc tgcgcgtaat ctgctgcttg
     7921 caaacaaaaa aaccaccgct accagcggtg gtttgtttgc cggatcaaga gctaccaact
     7981 ctttttccga aggtaactgg cttcagcaga gcgcagatac caaatactgt ccttctagtg
     8041 tagccgtagt taggccacca cttcaagaac tctgtagcac cgcctacata cctcgctctg
     8101 ctaatcctgt taccagtggc tgctgccagt ggcgataagt cgtgtcttac cgggttggac
     8161 tcaagacgat agttaccgga taaggcgcag cggtcgggct gaacgggggg ttcgtgcaca
     8221 cagcccagct tggagcgaac gacctacacc gaactgagat acctacagcg tgagctatga
     8281 gaaagcgcca cgcttcccga agggagaaag gcggacaggt atccggtaag cggcagggtc
     8341 ggaacaggag agcgcacgag ggagcttcca gggggaaacg cctggtatct ttatagtcct
     8401 gtcgggtttc gccacctctg acttgagcgt cgatttttgt gatgctcgtc aggggggcgg
     8461 agcctatgga aaaacgccag caacgcggcc tttttacggt tcctggcctt ttgctggcct
     8521 tttgctcaca tgttctttcc tgcgttatcc cctgattctg tggataaccg tattaccgcc
//
